Addgene plasmid #198542: SpCas9-NRCH
Purpose: Expresses human codon-optimized SpCas9-NRCH and blasticidin resistance: EFS promoter-SpCas9-NRCH-NLS-FLAG-P2A-BSD
Depositing lab: Hyongbum Kim. Depositing organization: Yonsei University Health System. Publication: Deep learning models to predict the editing efficiencies and outcomes of diverse base editors. Kim N, Choi S, Kim S, Song M, Seo JH, Min S, Park J, Cho SR, Kim HH. Nat Biotechnol. 2024 Mar;42(3):484-497. doi: 10.1038/s41587-023-01792-x PubMed 37188916.
Backbone
  Vector backbone: pFUGW
  Total vector size (bp): 12859
  Vector type: Mammalian Expression, Lentiviral, CRISPR
  Selectable markers: Blasticidin
Growth in bacteria
  Bacterial resistance: Ampicillin, 100 μg/mL
  Growth temperature: 37°C
  Growth strain: NEB Stable
  Copy number: Unknown
Gene/Insert
  Gene/Insert name: SpCas9-NRCH
  Species: H. sapiens (human)
  Insert size (bp): 4641
  Promoter: EFS
  Tag / fusion protein: NLS (C terminal on insert); FLAG (C terminal on insert); BSD (C terminal on insert)
  Cloning method: Gibson Cloning
  Sequencing primers: 5′ 5' - ggtcttgaaaggagtgggaattgg - 3'; 3′ 5' - CAGGTCGCTTGTCGCCTCC - 3'
Terms and licenses: Academic/Nonprofit Terms; Industry Terms: Not Available to Industry
How to cite: SpCas9-NRCH was a gift from Hyongbum Kim (Addgene plasmid # 198542 ; http://n2t.net/addgene:198542 ; RRID:Addgene_198542)
