[The description below was written by a language model from this plasmid's Addgene catalogue record and pLannotate feature annotations shown in this document.]
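Description:
SpCas9-NRCH is a lentiviral transfer plasmid built on the pFUGW backbone for expressing the NRCH PAM variant of Streptococcus pyogenes Cas9 in mammalian cells. It is listed at about 12.9 kb. In bacteria it is maintained through a high-copy ColE1/pUC-type origin and selected with ampicillin via the β-lactamase gene. The backbone also carries an f1 origin and an SV40 origin/EM7 promoter-driven bleomycin (Zeocin) resistance cassette, which lies outside the viral genome.

The packaged region begins with a CMV enhancer/promoter fused to a truncated HIV-1 5' LTR, which drives genomic RNA production in packaging cells. This is followed by the Ψ packaging signal with a gag fragment, the Rev response element for Rev-dependent nuclear export, and the cPPT/CTS. The internal expression cassette uses the short EF-1α core (EFS) promoter to transcribe a human codon-optimized Cas9-NRCH open reading frame. According to the record, this carries a C-terminal nuclear localization signal and FLAG tag, then a P2A self-cleaving peptide and blasticidin S deaminase. The nuclease and the drug marker are therefore made from one transcript as separate proteins. The NLS, FLAG and P2A segments are not individually annotated in the feature table, but they fit the unannotated gap between the Cas9 and BSD coding sequences. A WPRE downstream enhances transcript stability and expression, and a truncated 3' LTR and bGH polyadenylation signal close the unit.

No guide RNA cassette is annotated, so guides would have to be supplied separately. The construct suits generating blasticidin-selected cell populations that stably express Cas9-NRCH. The associated publication concerns deep learning models for predicting the editing efficiencies and outcomes of base editors.
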