Features (pLannotate 1.2.2; 34 found; start..end, strand, type, name):
    112..491     +  enhancer       CMV enhancer: human cytomegalovirus immediate early enhancer
    492..691     +  promoter       CMV promoter: human cytomegalovirus (CMV) immediate early promoter
    709..889     +  LTR            5' LTR (truncated): truncated 5' long terminal repeat (LTR) from HIV-1
    936..1061    +  misc_feature   HIV-1 Ψ: packaging signal of human immunodeficiency virus type 1
   1045..1408    +  CDS            HIV-1 gag (fragment): gag protein from human immunodeficiency virus 1; gag
   1554..1787    +  misc_feature   RRE: The Rev response element (RRE) of HIV-1 allows for Rev-dependent mRNA export from the nucleus to the cytoplasm.
   2164..2264    +  CDS            Rev (fragment): human immunodeficiency virus 1 (HIV-1) Rev protein; rev; enhances nuclear export of unspliced and incompletely spliced viral mRNAs
   2314..2431    +  misc_feature   cPPT/CTS: central polypurine tract and central termination sequence of HIV-1
   2480..2498    +  CDS            small t antigen (fragment): SV40 (simian virus 40) small t antigen
   2524..2735    +  promoter       EF-1α core promoter: core promoter for human elongation factor EF-1α
   2760..6863    +  CDS            Cas9: Cas9 (Csn1) endonuclease from the Streptococcus pyogenes Type II CRISPR/Cas system generates RNA-guided double strand breaks in DNA
   7002..7400    +  CDS            BSD: blasticidin S deaminase; Aspergillus terreus BSD; confers resistance to blasticidin
   7401..7422    +  misc_feature   MCS (fragment): pBluescript multiple cloning site
   7425..8013    +  misc_feature   WPRE: woodchuck hepatitis virus posttranscriptional regulatory element
   7950..8531    +  CDS            nef (fragment): NEF_HV1H2 - Experimental evidence at protein level: Swiss-Prot protein existence level 1. Extracellular Nef protein targets CD4(+) T-lymphocytes for apoptosis by interacting with CXCR4 surface receptors. From Human immunodeficiency virus type 1 group M subtype B (isolate HXB2) (HIV-1).
   8538..8718    +  LTR            5' LTR (truncated): truncated 5' long terminal repeat (LTR) from HIV-1
   8750..8974    +  polyA_signal   bGH poly(A) signal: bovine growth hormone polyadenylation signal
   8978..8999    +  promoter       SV40 promoter (fragment): SV40 enhancer and early promoter
   9020..9448    +  rep_origin     f1 ori (sequence partly withheld): f1 bacteriophage origin of replication; arrow indicates direction of (+) strand synthesis
   9475..9546    +  promoter       SV40 promoter (fragment): SV40 enhancer and early promoter
   9547..9618    +  promoter       SV40 promoter (fragment): SV40 enhancer and early promoter
   9622..9756    +  rep_origin     SV40 ori: SV40 origin of replication
   9818..9865    +  promoter       EM7 promoter: synthetic bacterial promoter&nbsp
   9884..10258   +  CDS            BleoR: antibiotic-binding protein; Sh ble from Streptoalloteichus hindustanus; confers resistance to bleomycin, phleomycin, and Zeocin™
  10268..10393   +  CDS            ble (fragment): BLE_KLEPN - Experimental evidence at protein level: Swiss-Prot protein existence level 1. Binding protein with a strong affinity to the bleomycin family of antibiotics. Binds to CL990; an antimitotic-antibiotic compound. From Klebsiella pneumoniae.
  10388..10509   +  polyA_signal   SV40 poly(A) signal: SV40 polyadenylation signal
  10580..10602   -  protein_bind   lac operator (fragment): The lac repressor binds to the lac operator to inhibit transcription in E. coli. This inhibition can be relieved by adding lactose or isopropyl-β-D-thiogalactopyranoside (IPTG). lac repressor encoded by lacI
  10606..10636   -  promoter       lac promoter: promoter for the E. coli lac operon
  10651..10672   -  protein_bind   CAP binding site: CAP binding activates transcription in the presence of cAMP. E. coli catabolite activator protein
  10685..10777   -  CDS            lacI (fragment): lac repressor; lacI; The lac repressor binds to the lac operator to inhibit transcription in E. coli. This inhibition can be relieved by adding lactose or isopropyl-β-D-thiogalactopyranoside (IPTG).
  10960..11548   -  rep_origin     ori: high-copy-number ColE1/pMB1/pBR322/pUC origin of replication
  11719..12579   -  CDS            AmpR: β-lactamase; bla; confers resistance to ampicillin, carbenicillin, and related antibiotics
  12580..12684   -  promoter       AmpR promoter: bla
  12743..12795   -  misc_feature   bom (fragment): basis of mobility region from pBR322
>Addgene plasmid #198542 | SpCas9-NRCH | addgene full sequence | sequence record 388906 | Addgene NGS Result
GCAAAATTTAAGCTACAACAAGGCAAGGCTTGACCGACAATTGCATGAAGAATCTGCTTAGGGTTAGGCG
TTTTGCGCTGCTTCGCGATGTACGGGCCAGATATACGCGTTGACATTGATTATTGACTAGTTATTAATAG
TAATCAATTACGGGGTCATTAGTTCATAGCCCATATATGGAGTTCCGCGTTACATAACTTACGGTAAATG
GCCCGCCTGGCTGACCGCCCAACGACCCCCGCCCATTGACGTCAATAATGACGTATGTTCCCATAGTAAC
GCCAATAGGGACTTTCCATTGACGTCAATGGGTGGAGTATTTACGGTAAACTGCCCACTTGGCAGTACAT
CAAGTGTATCATATGCCAAGTACGCCCCCTATTGACGTCAATGACGGTAAATGGCCCGCCTGGCATTATG
CCCAGTACATGACCTTATGGGACTTTCCTACTTGGCAGTACATCTACGTATTAGTCATCGCTATTACCAT
GGTGATGCGGTTTTGGCAGTACATCAATGGGCGTGGATAGCGGTTTGACTCACGGGGATTTCCAAGTCTC
CACCCCATTGACGTCAATGGGAGTTTGTTTTGGCACCAAAATCAACGGGACTTTCCAAAATGTCGTAACA
ACTCCGCCCCATTGACGCAAATGGGCGGTAGGCGTGTACGGTGGGAGGTCTATATAAGCAGCGCGTTTTG
CCTGTACTGGGTCTCTCTGGTTAGACCAGATCTGAGCCTGGGAGCTCTCTGGCTAACTAGGGAACCCACT
GCTTAAGCCTCAATAAAGCTTGCCTTGAGTGCTTCAAGTAGTGTGTGCCCGTCTGTTGTGTGACTCTGGT
AACTAGAGATCCCTCAGACCCTTTTAGTCAGTGTGGAAAATCTCTAGCAGTGGCGCCCGAACAGGGACTT
GAAAGCGAAAGGGAAACCAGAGGAGCTCTCTCGACGCAGGACTCGGCTTGCTGAAGCGCGCACGGCAAGA
GGCGAGGGGCGGCGACTGGTGAGTACGCCAAAAATTTTGACTAGCGGAGGCTAGAAGGAGAGAGATGGGT
GCGAGAGCGTCAGTATTAAGCGGGGGAGAATTAGATCGCGATGGGAAAAAATTCGGTTAAGGCCAGGGGG
AAAGAAAAAATATAAATTAAAACATATAGTATGGGCAAGCAGGGAGCTAGAACGATTCGCAGTTAATCCT
GGCCTGTTAGAAACATCAGAAGGCTGTAGACAAATACTGGGACAGCTACAACCATCCCTTCAGACAGGAT
CAGAAGAACTTAGATCATTATATAATACAGTAGCAACCCTCTATTGTGTGCATCAAAGGATAGAGATAAA
AGACACCAAGGAAGCTTTAGACAAGATAGAGGAAGAGCAAAACAAAAGTAAGACCACCGCACAGCAAGCG
GCCGCTGATCTTCAGACCTGGAGGAGGAGATATGAGGGACAATTGGAGAAGTGAATTATATAAATATAAA
GTAGTAAAAATTGAACCATTAGGAGTAGCACCCACCAAGGCAAAGAGAAGAGTGGTGCAGAGAGAAAAAA
GAGCAGTGGGAATAGGAGCTTTGTTCCTTGGGTTCTTGGGAGCAGCAGGAAGCACTATGGGCGCAGCGTC
AATGACGCTGACGGTACAGGCCAGACAATTATTGTCTGGTATAGTGCAGCAGCAGAACAATTTGCTGAGG
GCTATTGAGGCGCAACAGCATCTGTTGCAACTCACAGTCTGGGGCATCAAGCAGCTCCAGGCAAGAATCC
TGGCTGTGGAAAGATACCTAAAGGATCAACAGCTCCTGGGGATTTGGGGTTGCTCTGGAAAACTCATTTG
CACCACTGCTGTGCCTTGGAATGCTAGTTGGAGTAATAAATCTCTGGAACAGATTTGGAATCACACGACC
TGGATGGAGTGGGACAGAGAAATTAACAATTACACAAGCTTAATACACTCCTTAATTGAAGAATCGCAAA
ACCAGCAAGAAAAGAATGAACAAGAATTATTGGAATTAGATAAATGGGCAAGTTTGTGGAATTGGTTTAA
CATAACAAATTGGCTGTGGTATATAAAATTATTCATAATGATAGTAGGAGGCTTGGTAGGTTTAAGAATA
GTTTTTGCTGTACTTTCTATAGTGAATAGAGTTAGGCAGGGATATTCACCATTATCGTTTCAGACCCACC
TCCCAACCCCGAGGGGACCCGACAGGCCCGAAGGAATAGAAGAAGAAGGTGGAGAGAGAGACAGAGACAG
ATCCATTCGATTAGTGAACGGATCGGCACTGCGTGCGCCAATTCTGCAGACAAATGGCAGTATTCATCCA
CAATTTTAAAAGAAAAGGGGGGATTGGGGGGTACAGTGCAGGGGAAAGAATAGTAGACATAATAGCAACA
GACATACAAACTAAAGAATTACAAAAACAAATTACAAAAATTCAAAATTTTCGGGTTTATTACAGGGACA
GCAGAGATCCAGTTTGGTTAATTAGCTAGCTAGGTCTTGAAAGGAGTGGGAATTGGCTCCGGTGCCCGTC
AGTGGGCAGAGCGCACATCGCCCACAGTCCCCGAGAAGTTGGGGGGAGGGGTCGGCAATTGATCCGGTGC
CTAGAGAAGGTGGCGCGGGGTAAACTGGGAAAGTGATGTCGTGTACTGGCTCCGCCTTTTTCCCGAGGGT
GGGGGAGAACCGTATATAAGTGCAGTAGTCGCCGTGAACGTTCTTTTTCGCAACGGGTTTGCCGCCAGAA
CACAGGACCGGTTCTAGAGCGCTGCCACCATGGACAAGAAGTACAGCATCGGCCTGGACATCGGCACCAA
CTCTGTGGGCTGGGCCGTGATCACCGACGAGTACAAGGTGCCCAGCAAGAAATTCAAGGTGCTGGGCAAC
ACCGACCGGCACAGCATCAAGAAGAACCTGATCGGAGCCCTGCTGTTCGACAGCGGCGAAACAGCCGAGG
CCACCCGGCTGAAGAGAACCGCCAGAAGAAGATACACCAGACGGAAGAACCGGATCTGCTATCTGCAAGA
GATCTTCAGCAACGAGATGGCCAAGGTGGACGACAGCTTCTTCCACAGACTGGAAGAGTCCTTCCTGGTG
GAAGAGGATAAGAAGCACGAGCGGCACCCCATCTTCGGCAACATCGTGGACGAGGTGGCCTACCACGAGA
AGTACCCCACCATCTACCACCTGAGAAAGAAACTGGTGGACAGCACCGACAAGGCCGACCTGCGGCTGAT
CTATCTGGCCCTGGCCCACATGATCAAGTTCCGGGGCCACTTCCTGATCGAGGGCGACCTGAACCCCGAC
AACAGCGACGTGGACAAGCTGTTCATCCAGCTGGTGCAGACCTACAACCAGCTGTTCGAGGAAAACCCCA
TCAACGCCAGCGGCGTGGACGCCAAGGCCATCCTGTCTGCCAGACTGAGCAAGAGCAGACGGCTGGAAAA
TCTGATCGCCCAGCTGCCCGGCGAGAAGAAGAATGGCCTGTTCGGAAACCTGATTGCCCTGAGCCTGGGC
CTGACCCCCAACTTCAAGAGCAACTTCGACCTGGCCGAGGATGCCAAACTGCAGCTGAGCAAGGACACCT
ACGACGACGACCTGGACAACCTGCTGGCCCAGATCGGCGACCAGTACGCCGACCTGTTTCTGGCCGCCAA
GAACCTGTCCGACGCCATCCTGCTGAGCGACATCCTGAGAGTGAACACCGAGATCACCAAGGCCCCCCTG
AGCGCCTCTATGGTGAAGAGATACGACGAGCACCACCAGGACCTGACCCTGCTGAAAGCTCTCGTGCGGC
AGCAGCTGCCTGAGAAGTACAAAGAGATTTTCTTCGACCAGAGCAAGAACGGCTACGCCGGCTACATTGA
CGGCGGAGCCAGCCAGGAAGAGTTCTACAAGTTCATCAAGCCCATCCTGGAAAAGATGGACGGCACCGAG
GAACTGCTCGTGAAGCTGAACAGAGAGGACCTGCTGCGGAAGCAGCGGACCTTCGACAACGGCATCATCC
CCCACCAGATCCACCTGGGAGAGCTGCACGCCATTCTGCGGCGGCAGGGCGATTTTTACCCATTCCTGAA
GGACAACCGGGAAAAGATCGAGAAGATCCTGACCTTCCGCATCCCCTACTACGTGGGCCCTCTGGCCAGG
GGAAACAGCAGATTCGCCTGGATGACCAGAAAGAGCGAGGAAACCATCACCCCCTGGAACTTCGAGGAAG
TGGTGGACAAGGGCGCTTCCGCCCAGAGCTTCATCGAGCGGATGACCAACTTCGATAAGAACCTGCCCAA
CGAGAAGGTGCTGCCCAAGCACAGCCTGCTGTACGAGTACTTCACCGTGTATAACGAGCTGACCAAAGTG
AAATACGTGACCGAGGGAATGAGAAAGCCCGCCTTCCTGAGCGGCGAGCAGAAAAAGGCCATCGTGGACC
TGCTGTTCAAGACCAACCGGAAAGTGACCGTGAAGCAGCTGAAAGAGGACTACTTCAAGAAAATCGAGTG
CTTCGACTCCGTGGAAATCTCCGGCGTGGAAGATCGGTTCAACGCCTCCCTGGGCACATACCACGATCTG
CTGAAAATTATCAAGGACAAGGACTTCCTGGACAATGAGGAAAACGAGGACATTCTGGAAGATATCGTGC
TGACCCTGACACTGTTTGAGGACAGAGAGATGATCGAGGAACGGCTGAAAACCTATGCCCACCTGTTCGA
CGACAAAGTGATGAAGCAGCTGAAGCGGCTGAGATACACCGGCTGGGGCAGGCTGAGCCGGAAGCTGATC
AACGGCATCCGGGACAAGCAGTCCGGCAAGACAATCCTGGATTTCCTGAAGTCCGACGGCTTCGCCAACA
GAAACTTCATGCAGCTGATCCACGACGACAGCCTGACCTTTAAAGAGGACATCCAGAAAGCCCAGGTGTC
CGGCCAGGGCGATAGCCTGCACGAGCACATTGCCAATCTGGCCGGCAGCCCCGCCATTAAGAAGGGCATC
CTGCAGACAGTGAAGGTGGTGGACGAGCTCGTGAAAGTGATGGGCGGCCACAAGCCCGAGAACATCGTGA
TCGAAATGGCCAGAGAGAACCAGACCACCCAGAAGGGACAGAAGAACAGCCGCGAGAGAATGAAGCGGAT
CGAAGAGGGCATCAAAGAGCTGGGCAGCCAGATCCTGAAAGAACACCCCGTGGAAAACACCCAGCTGCAG
AACGAGAAGCTGTACCTGTACTACCTGCAGAATGGGCGGGATATGTACGTGGACCAGGAACTGGACATCA
ACCGGCTGTCCGACTACGATGTGGACCATATCGTGCCTCAGAGCTTTCTGAAGGACGACTCCATCGACAA
CAAGGTGCTGACCAGAAGCGACAAGAACCGGGGCAAGAGCGACAACGTGCCCTCCGAAGAGGTCGTGAAG
AAGATGAAGAACTACTGGCGGCAGCTGCTGAACGCCAAGCTGATTACCCAGAGAAAGTTCGACAATCTGA
CCAAGGCCGAGAGAGGCGGCCTGAGCGAACTGGATAAGGCCGGCTTCATCAAGAGACAGCTGGTGGAAAC
CCGGCAGATCACAAAGCACGTGGCACAGATCCTGGACTCCCGGATGAACACTAAGTACGACGAGAATGAC
AAGCTGATCCGGGAAGTGAAAGTGATCACCCTGAAGTCCAAGCTGGTGTCCGATTTCCGGAAGGATTTCC
AGTTTTACAAAGTGCGCGAGATCAACAACTACCACCACGCCCACGACGCCTACCTGAACGCCGTCGTGGG
AACCGCCCTGATCAAAAAGTACCCTAAGCTGGAAAGCGAGTTCGTGTACGGCGACTACAAGGTGTACGAC
GTGCGGAAGATGATCGCCAAGAGCGAGCAGGAAATCGGCAAGGCTACCGCCAAGTACTTCTTCTACAGCA
ACATCATGAACTTTTTCAAGACCGAGATTACCCTGGCCAACGGCGAGATCCGGAAGCGGCCTCTGATCGA
GACAAACGGCGAAACCGGGGAGATCGTGTGGGATAAGGGCCGGGATTTTGCCACCGTGCGGAAAGTGCTG
AGCATGCCCCAAGTGAATATCGTGAAAAAGACCGAGGTGCAGACAGGCGGCTTCAGCAAAGAGTCTATCC
TGCCCAAGGGCAACAGCGATAAGCTGATCGCCAGAAAGAAGGACTGGGACCCTAAGAAGTACGGCGGCTT
CAACAGCCCCACCGTGGCCTATTCTGTGCTGGTGGTGGCCAAAGTGGAAAAGGGCAAGTCCAAGAAACTG
AAGAGTGTGAAAGAGCTACTGGGGATCACCATCATGGAAAGAAGCAGCTTCGAGAAGAATCCCATCGACT
TTCTGGAAGCCAAGGGCTACAAAGAAGTGAAAAAGGACCTGATCATCAAGCTGCCTAAGTACTCCCTGTT
CGAGCTGGAAAACGGCCGGAAGAGAATGCTGGCCTCTGCCGGCGTGCTGCAGAAGGGAAACGAACTGGCC
CTGCCCTCCAAATATGTGAACTTCCTGTACCTGGCCAGCCACTATGAGAAGCTGAAGGGCTCCCCCGAGG
ATAATGAGCAGAAACAGCTGTTTGTGGAACAGCACAAGCACTACCTGGACGAGATCATCGAGCAGATCAG
CGAGTTCTCCAAGAGAGTGATCCTGGCCGACGCTAATCTGGACAAAGTGCTGTCCGCCTACAACAAGCAC
CGGGATAAGCCCATCAGAGAGCAGGCCGAGAATATCATCCACCTGTTTACCCTGACCAATCTGGGAGCCC
CTGCCGCCTTCAAGTACTTTGACACCACCATCAACCGGAAGCAGTACAACACCACCAAAGAGGTGCTGGA
CGCCACCCTGATCCGGCAGAGCATCACCGGCCTGTACGAGACACGGATCGACCTGTCTCAGCTGGGAGGC
GACAAGCGACCTGCCGCCACAAAGAAGGCTGGACAGGCTAAGAAGAAGAAAGATTACAAAGACGATGACG
ATAAGGGATCCGGCGCAACAAACTTCTCTCTGCTGAAACAAGCCGGAGATGTCGAAGAGAATCCTGGACC
GATGGCCAAGCCTTTGTCTCAAGAAGAATCCACCCTCATTGAAAGAGCAACGGCTACAATCAACAGCATC
CCCATCTCTGAAGACTACAGCGTCGCCAGCGCAGCTCTCTCTAGCGACGGCCGCATCTTCACTGGTGTCA
ATGTATATCATTTTACTGGGGGACCTTGTGCAGAACTCGTGGTGCTGGGCACTGCTGCTGCTGCGGCAGC
TGGCAACCTGACTTGTATCGTCGCGATCGGAAATGAGAACAGGGGCATCTTGAGCCCCTGCGGACGGTGC
CGACAGGTGCTTCTCGATCTGCATCCTGGGATCAAAGCCATAGTGAAGGACAGTGATGGACAGCCGACGG
CAGTTGGGATTCGTGAATTGCTGCCCTCTGGTTATGTGTGGGAGGGCTAAGAATTCGATATCAAGCTTAT
CGGTAATCAACCTCTGGATTACAAAATTTGTGAAAGATTGACTGGTATTCTTAACTATGTTGCTCCTTTT
ACGCTATGTGGATACGCTGCTTTAATGCCTTTGTATCATGCTATTGCTTCCCGTATGGCTTTCATTTTCT
CCTCCTTGTATAAATCCTGGTTGCTGTCTCTTTATGAGGAGTTGTGGCCCGTTGTCAGGCAACGTGGCGT
GGTGTGCACTGTGTTTGCTGACGCAACCCCCACTGGTTGGGGCATTGCCACCACCTGTCAGCTCCTTTCC
GGGACTTTCGCTTTCCCCCTCCCTATTGCCACGGCGGAACTCATCGCCGCCTGCCTTGCCCGCTGCTGGA
CAGGGGCTCGGCTGTTGGGCACTGACAATTCCGTGGTGTTGTCGGGGAAATCATCGTCCTTTCCTTGGCT
GCTCGCCTGTGTTGCCACCTGGATTCTGCGCGGGACGTCCTTCTGCTACGTCCCTTCGGCCCTCAATCCA
GCGGACCTTCCTTCCCGCGGCCTGCTGCCGGCTCTGCGGCCTCTTCCGCGTCTTCGCCTTCGCCCTCAGA
CGAGTCGGATCTCCCTTTGGGCCGCCTCCCCGCATCGATACCGTCGACCTCGAGACCTAGAAAAACATGG
AGCAATCACAAGTAGCAATACAGCAGCTACCAATGCTGATTGTGCCTGGCTAGAAGCACAAGAGGAGGAG
GAGGTGGGTTTTCCAGTCACACCTCAGGTACCTTTAAGACCAATGACTTACAAGGCAGCTGTAGATCTTA
GCCACTTTTTAAAAGAAAAGGGGGGACTGGAAGGGCTAATTCACTCCCAACGAAGACAAGATATCCTTGA
TCTGTGGATCTACCACACACAAGGCTACTTCCCTGATTGGCAGAACTACACACCAGGGCCAGGGATCAGA
TATCCACTGACCTTTGGATGGTGCTACAAGCTAGTACCAGTTGAGCAAGAGAAGGTAGAAGAAGCCAATG
AAGGAGAGAACACCCGCTTGTTACACCCTGTGAGCCTGCATGGGATGGATGACCCGGAGAGAGAAGTATT
AGAGTGGAGGTTTGACAGCCGCCTAGCATTTCATCACATGGCCCGAGAGCTGCATCCGGACTGTACTGGG
TCTCTCTGGTTAGACCAGATCTGAGCCTGGGAGCTCTCTGGCTAACTAGGGAACCCACTGCTTAAGCCTC
AATAAAGCTTGCCTTGAGTGCTTCAAGTAGTGTGTGCCCGTCTGTTGTGTGACTCTGGTAACTAGAGATC
CCTCAGACCCTTTTAGTCAGTGTGGAAAATCTCTAGCAGGGCCCGTTTAAACCCGCTGATCAGCCTCGAC
TGTGCCTTCTAGTTGCCAGCCATCTGTTGTTTGCCCCTCCCCCGTGCCTTCCTTGACCCTGGAAGGTGCC
ACTCCCACTGTCCTTTCCTAATAAAATGAGGAAATTGCATCGCATTGTCTGAGTAGGTGTCATTCTATTC
TGGGGGGTGGGGTGGGGCAGGACAGCAAGGGGGAGGATTGGGAAGACAATAGCAGGCATGCTGGGGATGC
GGTGGGCTCTATGGCTTCTGAGGCGGAAAGAACCAGCTGGGGCTCTAGGGGGTATCCCC
[124 nt withheld, positions 9020-9143]
C
[91 nt withheld, positions 9145-9235]
A
[49 nt withheld, positions 9237-9285]
CCTTTGACGTTGGAGTCCACGTTCTTT
[37 nt withheld, positions 9313-9349]
ACCCTATCTCGGTCTATTCTTTTGATTTATAAGGGATTTTGCCGATTTCGGCCTATTGGTTAAAAAATGA
GCTGATTTAACAAAAATTTAACGCGAATTAATTCTGTGGAATGTGTGTCAGTTAGGGTGTGGAAAGTCCC
CAGGCTCCCCAGCAGGCAGAAGTATGCAAAGCATGCATCTCAATTAGTCAGCAACCAGGTGTGGAAAGTC
CCCAGGCTCCCCAGCAGGCAGAAGTATGCAAAGCATGCATCTCAATTAGTCAGCAACCATAGTCCCGCCC
CTAACTCCGCCCAGTTCCGCCCATTCTCCGCCCCATGGCTGACTAATTTTTTTTATTTATGCAGAGGCCG
AGGCCGCCTCTGCCTCTGAGCTATTCCAGAAGTAGTGAGGAGGCTTTTTTGGAGGCCTAGGCTTTTGCAA
AAAGCTCCCGGGAGCTTGTATATCCATTTTCGGATCTGATCAGCACGTGTTGACAATTAATCATCGGCAT
AGTATATCGGCATAGTATAATACGACAAGGTGAGGAACTAAACCATGGCCAAGTTGACCAGTGCCGTTCC
GGTGCTCACCGCGCGCGACGTCGCCGGAGCGGTCGAGTTCTGGACCGACCGGCTCGGGTTCTCCCGGGAC
TTCGTGGAGGACGACTTCGCCGGTGTGGTCCGGGACGACGTGACCCTGTTCATCAGCGCGGTCCAGGACC
AGGTGGTGCCGGACAACACCCTGGCCTGGGTGTGGGTGCGCGGCCTGGACGAGCTGTACGCCGAGTGGTC
GGAGGTCGTGTCCACGAACTTCCGGGACGCCTCCGGGCCGGCCATGACCGAGATCGGCGAGCAGCCGTGG
GGGCGGGAGTTCGCCCTGCGCGACCCGGCCGGCAACTGCGTGCACTTCGTGGCCGAGGAGCAGGACTGAC
ACGTGCTACGAGATTTCGATTCCACCGCCGCCTTCTATGAAAGGTTGGGCTTCGGAATCGTTTTCCGGGA
CGCCGGCTGGATGATCCTCCAGCGCGGGGATCTCATGCTGGAGTTCTTCGCCCACCCCAACTTGTTTATT
GCAGCTTATAATGGTTACAAATAAAGCAATAGCATCACAAATTTCACAAATAAAGCATTTTTTTCACTGC
ATTCTAGTTGTGGTTTGTCCAAACTCATCAATGTATCTTATCATGTCTGTATACCGTCGACCTCTAGCTA
GAGCTTGGCGTAATCATGGTCATAGCTGTTTCCTGTGTGAAATTGTTATCCGCTCACAATTCCACACAAC
ATACGAGCCGGAAGCATAAAGTGTAAAGCCTGGGGTGCCTAATGAGTGAGCTAACTCACATTAATTGCGT
TGCGCTCACTGCCCGCTTTCCAGTCGGGAAACCTGTCGTGCCAGCTGCATTAATGAATCGGCCAACGCGC
GGGGAGAGGCGGTTTGCGTATTGGGCGCTCTTCCGCTTCCTCGCTCACTGACTCGCTGCGCTCGGTCGTT
CGGCTGCGGCGAGCGGTATCAGCTCACTCAAAGGCGGTAATACGGTTATCCACAGAATCAGGGGATAACG
CAGGAAAGAACATGTGAGCAAAAGGCCAGCAAAAGGCCAGGAACCGTAAAAAGGCCGCGTTGCTGGCGTT
TTTCCATAGGCTCCGCCCCCCTGACGAGCATCACAAAAATCGACGCTCAAGTCAGAGGTGGCGAAACCCG
ACAGGACTATAAAGATACCAGGCGTTTCCCCCTGGAAGCTCCCTCGTGCGCTCTCCTGTTCCGACCCTGC
CGCTTACCGGATACCTGTCCGCCTTTCTCCCTTCGGGAAGCGTGGCGCTTTCTCATAGCTCACGCTGTAG
GTATCTCAGTTCGGTGTAGGTCGTTCGCTCCAAGCTGGGCTGTGTGCACGAACCCCCCGTTCAGCCCGAC
CGCTGCGCCTTATCCGGTAACTATCGTCTTGAGTCCAACCCGGTAAGACACGACTTATCGCCACTGGCAG
CAGCCACTGGTAACAGGATTAGCAGAGCGAGGTATGTAGGCGGTGCTACAGAGTTCTTGAAGTGGTGGCC
TAACTACGGCTACACTAGAAGAACAGTATTTGGTATCTGCGCTCTGCTGAAGCCAGTTACCTTCGGAAAA
AGAGTTGGTAGCTCTTGATCCGGCAAACAAACCACCGCTGGTAGCGGTGGTTTTTTTGTTTGCAAGCAGC
AGATTACGCGCAGAAAAAAAGGATCTCAAGAAGATCCTTTGATCTTTTCTACGGGGTCTGACGCTCAGTG
GAACGAAAACTCACGTTAAGGGATTTTGGTCATGAGATTATCAAAAAGGATCTTCACCTAGATCCTTTTA
AATTAAAAATGAAGTTTTAAATCAATCTAAAGTATATATGAGTAAACTTGGTCTGACAGTTACCAATGCT
TAATCAGTGAGGCACCTATCTCAGCGATCTGTCTATTTCGTTCATCCATAGTTGCCTGACTCCCCGTCGT
GTAGATAACTACGATACGGGAGGGCTTACCATCTGGCCCCAGTGCTGCAATGATACCGCGAGACCCACGC
TCACCGGCTCCAGATTTATCAGCAATAAACCAGCCAGCCGGAAGGGCCGAGCGCAGAAGTGGTCCTGCAA
CTTTATCCGCCTCCATCCAGTCTATTAATTGTTGCCGGGAAGCTAGAGTAAGTAGTTCGCCAGTTAATAG
TTTGCGCAACGTTGTTGCCATTGCTACAGGCATCGTGGTGTCACGCTCGTCGTTTGGTATGGCTTCATTC
AGCTCCGGTTCCCAACGATCAAGGCGAGTTACATGATCCCCCATGTTGTGCAAAAAAGCGGTTAGCTCCT
TCGGTCCTCCGATCGTTGTCAGAAGTAAGTTGGCCGCAGTGTTATCACTCATGGTTATGGCAGCACTGCA
TAATTCTCTTACTGTCATGCCATCCGTAAGATGCTTTTCTGTGACTGGTGAGTACTCAACCAAGTCATTC
TGAGAATAGTGTATGCGGCGACCGAGTTGCTCTTGCCCGGCGTCAATACGGGATAATACCGCGCCACATA
GCAGAACTTTAAAAGTGCTCATCATTGGAAAACGTTCTTCGGGGCGAAAACTCTCAAGGATCTTACCGCT
GTTGAGATCCAGTTCGATGTAACCCACTCGTGCACCCAACTGATCTTCAGCATCTTTTACTTTCACCAGC
GTTTCTGGGTGAGCAAAAACAGGAAGGCAAAATGCCGCAAAAAAGGGAATAAGGGCGACACGGAAATGTT
GAATACTCATACTCTTCCTTTTTCAATATTATTGAAGCATTTATCAGGGTTATTGTCTCATGAGCGGATA
CATATTTGAATGTATTTAGAAAAATAAACAAATAGGGGTTCCGCGCACATTTCCCCGAAAAGTGCCACCT
GACGTCGACGGATCGGGAGATCTCCCGATCCCCTATGGTGCACTCTCAGTACAATCTGCTCTGATGCCGC
ATAGTTAAGCCAGTATCTGCTCCCTGCTTGTGTGTTGGAGGTCGCTGAGTAGTGCGCGA
