>Addgene plasmid #198542 | SpCas9-NRCH | depositor partial sequence | sequence record 384705 | SpCas9-NRCH sequence 4641 bps
ATGGACAAGAAGTACAGCATCGGCCTGGACATCGGCACCAACTCTGTGGGCTGGGCCGTGATCACCGACG
AGTACAAGGTGCCCAGCAAGAAATTCAAGGTGCTGGGCAACACCGACCGGCACAGCATCAAGAAGAACCT
GATCGGAGCCCTGCTGTTCGACAGCGGCGAAACAGCCGAGGCCACCCGGCTGAAGAGAACCGCCAGAAGA
AGATACACCAGACGGAAGAACCGGATCTGCTATCTGCAAGAGATCTTCAGCAACGAGATGGCCAAGGTGG
ACGACAGCTTCTTCCACAGACTGGAAGAGTCCTTCCTGGTGGAAGAGGATAAGAAGCACGAGCGGCACCC
CATCTTCGGCAACATCGTGGACGAGGTGGCCTACCACGAGAAGTACCCCACCATCTACCACCTGAGAAAG
AAACTGGTGGACAGCACCGACAAGGCCGACCTGCGGCTGATCTATCTGGCCCTGGCCCACATGATCAAGT
TCCGGGGCCACTTCCTGATCGAGGGCGACCTGAACCCCGACAACAGCGACGTGGACAAGCTGTTCATCCA
GCTGGTGCAGACCTACAACCAGCTGTTCGAGGAAAACCCCATCAACGCCAGCGGCGTGGACGCCAAGGCC
ATCCTGTCTGCCAGACTGAGCAAGAGCAGACGGCTGGAAAATCTGATCGCCCAGCTGCCCGGCGAGAAGA
AGAATGGCCTGTTCGGAAACCTGATTGCCCTGAGCCTGGGCCTGACCCCCAACTTCAAGAGCAACTTCGA
CCTGGCCGAGGATGCCAAACTGCAGCTGAGCAAGGACACCTACGACGACGACCTGGACAACCTGCTGGCC
CAGATCGGCGACCAGTACGCCGACCTGTTTCTGGCCGCCAAGAACCTGTCCGACGCCATCCTGCTGAGCG
ACATCCTGAGAGTGAACACCGAGATCACCAAGGCCCCCCTGAGCGCCTCTATGGTGAAGAGATACGACGA
GCACCACCAGGACCTGACCCTGCTGAAAGCTCTCGTGCGGCAGCAGCTGCCTGAGAAGTACAAAGAGATT
TTCTTCGACCAGAGCAAGAACGGCTACGCCGGCTACATTGACGGCGGAGCCAGCCAGGAAGAGTTCTACA
AGTTCATCAAGCCCATCCTGGAAAAGATGGACGGCACCGAGGAACTGCTCGTGAAGCTGAACAGAGAGGA
CCTGCTGCGGAAGCAGCGGACCTTCGACAACGGCATCATCCCCCACCAGATCCACCTGGGAGAGCTGCAC
GCCATTCTGCGGCGGCAGGGCGATTTTTACCCATTCCTGAAGGACAACCGGGAAAAGATCGAGAAGATCC
TGACCTTCCGCATCCCCTACTACGTGGGCCCTCTGGCCAGGGGAAACAGCAGATTCGCCTGGATGACCAG
AAAGAGCGAGGAAACCATCACCCCCTGGAACTTCGAGGAAGTGGTGGACAAGGGCGCTTCCGCCCAGAGC
TTCATCGAGCGGATGACCAACTTCGATAAGAACCTGCCCAACGAGAAGGTGCTGCCCAAGCACAGCCTGC
TGTACGAGTACTTCACCGTGTATAACGAGCTGACCAAAGTGAAATACGTGACCGAGGGAATGAGAAAGCC
CGCCTTCCTGAGCGGCGAGCAGAAAAAGGCCATCGTGGACCTGCTGTTCAAGACCAACCGGAAAGTGACC
GTGAAGCAGCTGAAAGAGGACTACTTCAAGAAAATCGAGTGCTTCGACTCCGTGGAAATCTCCGGCGTGG
AAGATCGGTTCAACGCCTCCCTGGGCACATACCACGATCTGCTGAAAATTATCAAGGACAAGGACTTCCT
GGACAATGAGGAAAACGAGGACATTCTGGAAGATATCGTGCTGACCCTGACACTGTTTGAGGACAGAGAG
ATGATCGAGGAACGGCTGAAAACCTATGCCCACCTGTTCGACGACAAAGTGATGAAGCAGCTGAAGCGGC
TGAGATACACCGGCTGGGGCAGGCTGAGCCGGAAGCTGATCAACGGCATCCGGGACAAGCAGTCCGGCAA
GACAATCCTGGATTTCCTGAAGTCCGACGGCTTCGCCAACAGAAACTTCATGCAGCTGATCCACGACGAC
AGCCTGACCTTTAAAGAGGACATCCAGAAAGCCCAGGTGTCCGGCCAGGGCGATAGCCTGCACGAGCACA
TTGCCAATCTGGCCGGCAGCCCCGCCATTAAGAAGGGCATCCTGCAGACAGTGAAGGTGGTGGACGAGCT
CGTGAAAGTGATGGGCGGCCACAAGCCCGAGAACATCGTGATCGAAATGGCCAGAGAGAACCAGACCACC
CAGAAGGGACAGAAGAACAGCCGCGAGAGAATGAAGCGGATCGAAGAGGGCATCAAAGAGCTGGGCAGCC
AGATCCTGAAAGAACACCCCGTGGAAAACACCCAGCTGCAGAACGAGAAGCTGTACCTGTACTACCTGCA
GAATGGGCGGGATATGTACGTGGACCAGGAACTGGACATCAACCGGCTGTCCGACTACGATGTGGACCAT
ATCGTGCCTCAGAGCTTTCTGAAGGACGACTCCATCGACAACAAGGTGCTGACCAGAAGCGACAAGAACC
GGGGCAAGAGCGACAACGTGCCCTCCGAAGAGGTCGTGAAGAAGATGAAGAACTACTGGCGGCAGCTGCT
GAACGCCAAGCTGATTACCCAGAGAAAGTTCGACAATCTGACCAAGGCCGAGAGAGGCGGCCTGAGCGAA
CTGGATAAGGCCGGCTTCATCAAGAGACAGCTGGTGGAAACCCGGCAGATCACAAAGCACGTGGCACAGA
TCCTGGACTCCCGGATGAACACTAAGTACGACGAGAATGACAAGCTGATCCGGGAAGTGAAAGTGATCAC
CCTGAAGTCCAAGCTGGTGTCCGATTTCCGGAAGGATTTCCAGTTTTACAAAGTGCGCGAGATCAACAAC
TACCACCACGCCCACGACGCCTACCTGAACGCCGTCGTGGGAACCGCCCTGATCAAAAAGTACCCTAAGC
TGGAAAGCGAGTTCGTGTACGGCGACTACAAGGTGTACGACGTGCGGAAGATGATCGCCAAGAGCGAGCA
GGAAATCGGCAAGGCTACCGCCAAGTACTTCTTCTACAGCAACATCATGAACTTTTTCAAGACCGAGATT
ACCCTGGCCAACGGCGAGATCCGGAAGCGGCCTCTGATCGAGACAAACGGCGAAACCGGGGAGATCGTGT
GGGATAAGGGCCGGGATTTTGCCACCGTGCGGAAAGTGCTGAGCATGCCCCAAGTGAATATCGTGAAAAA
GACCGAGGTGCAGACAGGCGGCTTCAGCAAAGAGTCTATCCTGCCCAAGGGCAACAGCGATAAGCTGATC
GCCAGAAAGAAGGACTGGGACCCTAAGAAGTACGGCGGCTTCAACAGCCCCACCGTGGCCTATTCTGTGC
TGGTGGTGGCCAAAGTGGAAAAGGGCAAGTCCAAGAAACTGAAGAGTGTGAAAGAGCTACTGGGGATCAC
CATCATGGAAAGAAGCAGCTTCGAGAAGAATCCCATCGACTTTCTGGAAGCCAAGGGCTACAAAGAAGTG
AAAAAGGACCTGATCATCAAGCTGCCTAAGTACTCCCTGTTCGAGCTGGAAAACGGCCGGAAGAGAATGC
TGGCCTCTGCCGGCGTGCTGCAGAAGGGAAACGAACTGGCCCTGCCCTCCAAATATGTGAACTTCCTGTA
CCTGGCCAGCCACTATGAGAAGCTGAAGGGCTCCCCCGAGGATAATGAGCAGAAACAGCTGTTTGTGGAA
CAGCACAAGCACTACCTGGACGAGATCATCGAGCAGATCAGCGAGTTCTCCAAGAGAGTGATCCTGGCCG
ACGCTAATCTGGACAAAGTGCTGTCCGCCTACAACAAGCACCGGGATAAGCCCATCAGAGAGCAGGCCGA
GAATATCATCCACCTGTTTACCCTGACCAATCTGGGAGCCCCTGCCGCCTTCAAGTACTTTGACACCACC
ATCAACCGGAAGCAGTACAACACCACCAAAGAGGTGCTGGACGCCACCCTGATCCGGCAGAGCATCACCG
GCCTGTACGAGACACGGATCGACCTGTCTCAGCTGGGAGGCGACAAGCGACCTGCCGCCACAAAGAAGGC
TGGACAGGCTAAGAAGAAGAAAGATTACAAAGACGATGACGATAAGGGATCCGGCGCAACAAACTTCTCT
CTGCTGAAACAAGCCGGAGATGTCGAAGAGAATCCTGGACCGATGGCCAAGCCTTTGTCTCAAGAAGAAT
CCACCCTCATTGAAAGAGCAACGGCTACAATCAACAGCATCCCCATCTCTGAAGACTACAGCGTCGCCAG
CGCAGCTCTCTCTAGCGACGGCCGCATCTTCACTGGTGTCAATGTATATCATTTTACTGGGGGACCTTGT
GCAGAACTCGTGGTGCTGGGCACTGCTGCTGCTGCGGCAGCTGGCAACCTGACTTGTATCGTCGCGATCG
GAAATGAGAACAGGGGCATCTTGAGCCCCTGCGGACGGTGCCGACAGGTGCTTCTCGATCTGCATCCTGG
GATCAAAGCCATAGTGAAGGACAGTGATGGACAGCCGACGGCAGTTGGGATTCGTGAATTGCTGCCCTCT
GGTTATGTGTGGGAGGGCTAA
